>Addgene plasmid #106856 | gh249 | addgene full sequence | sequence record 244220 | Addgene NGS Result
GAGGGCCTATTTCCCATGATTCCTTCATATTTGCATATACGATACAAGGCTGTTAGAGAGATAATTGGAA
TTAATTTGACTGTAAACACAAAGATATTAGTACAAAATACGTGACGTAGAAAGTAATAATTTCTTGGGTA
GTTTGCAGTTTTAAAATTATGTTTTAAAATGGACTATCATATGCTTACCGTAACTTGAAAGTATTTCGAT
TTCTTGGCTTTATATATCTTGTGGAAAGGACGAAACACCGAGTTGGTCCACAAAGCCTGAGTTTTAGAGC
TAGAAATAGCAAGTTAAAATAAGGCTAGTCCGTTATCAACTTGAAAAAGTGGCACCGAGTCGGTGCTTTT
TTTGGTACCTGGAGCACAAGACTGGCCTCATGGGCCTTCCGCTCACTGCCCGCTTTCCAGTCGGGAAACC
TGTCGTGCCAGCTGCATTAACATGGTCATAGCTGTTTCCTTGCGTATTGGGCGCTCTCCGCTTCCTCGCT
CACTGACTCGCTGCGCTCGGTCGTTCGGGTAAAGCCTGGGGTGCCTAATGAGCAAAAGGCCAGCAAAAGG
CCAGGAACCGTAAAAAGGCCGCGTTGCTGGCGTTTTTCCATAGGCTCCGCCCCCCTGACGAGCATCACAA
AAATCGACGCTCAAGTCAGAGGTGGCGAAACCCGACAGGACTATAAAGATACCAGGCGTTTCCCCCTGGA
AGCTCCCTCGTGCGCTCTCCTGTTCCGACCCTGCCGCTTACCGGATACCTGTCCGCCTTTCTCCCTTCGG
GAAGCGTGGCGCTTTCTCATAGCTCACGCTGTAGGTATCTCAGTTCGGTGTAGGTCGTTCGCTCCAAGCT
GGGCTGTGTGCACGAACCCCCCGTTCAGCCCGACCGCTGCGCCTTATCCGGTAACTATCGTCTTGAGTCC
AACCCGGTAAGACACGACTTATCGCCACTGGCAGCAGCCACTGGTAACAGGATTAGCAGAGCGAGGTATG
TAGGCGGTGCTACAGAGTTCTTGAAGTGGTGGCCTAACTACGGCTACACTAGAAGAACAGTATTTGGTAT
CTGCGCTCTGCTGAAGCCAGTTACCTTCGGAAAAAGAGTTGGTAGCTCTTGATCCGGCAAACAAACCACC
GCTGGTAGCGGTGGTTTTTTTGTTTGCAAGCAGCAGATTACGCGCAGAAAAAAAGGATCTCAAGAAGATC
CTTTGATCTTTTCTACGGGGTCTGACGCTCAGTGGAACGAAAACTCACGTTAAGGGATTTTGGTCATGAG
ATTATCAAAAAGGATCTTCACCTAGATCCTTTTAAATTAAAAATGAAGTTTTAAATCAATCTAAAGTATA
TATGAGTAAACTTGGTCTGACAGTTACCAATGCTTAATCAGTGAGGCACCTATCTCAGCGATCTGTCTAT
TTCGTTCATCCATAGTTGCCTGACTCCCCGTCGTGTAGATAACTACGATACGGGAGGGCTTACCATCTGG
CCCCAGTGCTGCAATGATACCGCGAGAACCACGCTCACCGGCTCCAGATTTATCAGCAATAAACCAGCCA
GCCGGAAGGGCCGAGCGCAGAAGTGGTCCTGCAACTTTATCCGCCTCCATCCAGTCTATTAATTGTTGCC
GGGAAGCTAGAGTAAGTAGTTCGCCAGTTAATAGTTTGCGCAACGTTGTTGCCATTGCTACAGGCATCGT
GGTGTCACGCTCGTCGTTTGGTATGGCTTCATTCAGCTCCGGTTCCCAACGATCAAGGCGAGTTACATGA
TCCCCCATGTTGTGCAAAAAAGCGGTTAGCTCCTTCGGTCCTCCGATCGTTGTCAGAAGTAAGTTGGCCG
CAGTGTTATCACTCATGGTTATGGCAGCACTGCATAATTCTCTTACTGTCATGCCATCCGTAAGATGCTT
TTCTGTGACTGGTGAGTACTCAACCAAGTCATTCTGAGAATAGTGTATGCGGCGACCGAGTTGCTCTTGC
CCGGCGTCAATACGGGATAATACCGCGCCACATAGCAGAACTTTAAAAGTGCTCATCATTGGAAAACGTT
CTTCGGGGCGAAAACTCTCAAGGATCTTACCGCTGTTGAGATCCAGTTCGATGTAACCCACTCGTGCACC
CAACTGATCTTCAGCATCTTTTACTTTCACCAGCGTTTCTGGGTGAGCAAAAACAGGAAGGCAAAATGCC
GCAAAAAAGGGAATAAGGGCGACACGGAAATGTTGAATACTCATACTCTTCCTTTTTCAATATTATTGAA
GCATTTATCAGGGTTATTGTCTCATGAGCGGATACATATTTGAATGTATTTAGAAAAATAAACAAATAGG
GGTTCCGCGCACATTTCCCCGAAAAGTGCCACCTAAATTGTAAGCGTTAATATTTTGTTAAAATTCGCGT
TAAATTTTTGTTAAATCAGCTCATTTTTTAACCAATAGGCCGAAATCGGCAAAATCCCTTATAAATCAAA
AGAATAGACCGAGATAGGGTTGAGTGGCCGCTACAGGGCGCTCCCATTCGCCATTCAGGCTGCGCAACTG
TTGGGAAGGGCGTTTCGGTGCGGGCCTCTTCGCTATTACGCCAGCTGGCGAAAGGGGGATGTGCTGCAAG
GCGATTAAGTTGGGTAACGCCAGGGTTTTCCCAGTCACGACGTTGTAAAACGACGGCCAGTGAGCGCGAC
GTAATACGACTCACTATAGGGCGAATTGGCGGAAGGCCGTCAAGGCCACGTGTCTTGTCCAGAGCTCGAT
ATCGAATTCGATATC
Features (pLannotate 1.2.2; 10 found; start..end, strand, type, name):
      1..241     +  promoter       U6 promoter: RNA polymerase III promoter for human U6 snRNA
    271..346     +  misc_RNA       gRNA scaffold: guide RNA scaffold for the Streptococcus pyogenes CRISPR/Cas9 system
    393..440     -  CDS            lacI (fragment): lac repressor; lacI; The lac repressor binds to the lac operator to inhibit transcription in E. coli. This inhibition can be relieved by adding lactose or isopropyl-β-D-thiogalactopyranoside (IPTG).
    477..517     -  rep_origin     RSF ori (fragment): Plasmids containing the RSF 1030 origin of replication can be propagated in E. coli cells that contain additional plasmids with compatible origins.
    595..1183    -  rep_origin     ori: high-copy-number ColE1/pMB1/pBR322/pUC origin of replication
   1354..2214    -  CDS            AmpR: β-lactamase; bla; confers resistance to ampicillin, carbenicillin, and related antibiotics
   2215..2319    -  promoter       AmpR promoter: bla
   2345..2476    -  rep_origin     M13 ori (fragment): M13 bacteriophage origin of replication; arrow indicates direction of (+) strand synthesis
   2497..2653    -  CDS            lacZα (fragment): LacZα fragment of β-galactosidase; lacZ fragment
   2662..2680    +  promoter       T7 promoter: promoter for bacteriophage T7 RNA polymerase
