[The description below was written by a language model from this plasmid's Addgene catalogue record and pLannotate feature annotations shown in this document.]
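Description:
gh249 is a small (about 2.7 kb) mammalian guide RNA expression plasmid built on the EPB104 backbone and carrying a single gRNA directed against human PIGV, the gene encoding the GPI mannosyltransferase also known as GPI-MT-II or PIG-V. It is one member of a validated gRNA collection designed for CRISPR/Cas9 targeting of the human glycosyltransferase genes. In bacteria it is maintained at high copy through a ColE1/pUC-type origin and selected with ampicillin via the β-lactamase gene and its native promoter.

The functional cassette is compact. A human U6 promoter, recognised by RNA polymerase III, sits immediately upstream of a short gap that accommodates the 20-nucleotide PIGV protospacer, which in turn is followed by the Streptococcus pyogenes Cas9 guide RNA scaffold. Transcription therefore yields a complete single guide RNA that can direct SpCas9 to the PIGV locus. The plasmid encodes no Cas9 and has no mammalian selection marker or reporter in the annotated features, so the nuclease must be provided separately, for example from a co-transfected plasmid or a Cas9-expressing cell line.

The remaining annotations are short fragments of lacI, an RSF origin, an M13 origin and lacZα, along with a T7 promoter located just upstream of the U6 promoter on the circular map. These appear to be remnants of the cloning vector from which the backbone derives rather than working parts, although the T7 region evidently serves as the sequencing primer site. The cloning sites used to insert the guide are not recorded. Typical use is transient delivery into human cells to disrupt PIGV and study GPI-anchor biosynthesis.
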