Addgene plasmid #106856: gh249
Purpose: expression of gRNA targeting PIGV
Depositing lab: Eric-Paul Bennett. Depositing organization: University of Copenhagen. Publication: A validated gRNA library for CRISPR/Cas9 targeting of the human glycosyltransferase genome. Narimatsu Y, Joshi HJ, Zhang Y, Gomes C, Chen YH, Lorenzetti F, Furukawa S, Schjoldager K, Hansen L, Clausen H, Bennett EP, Wandall HH. Glycobiology. 2018 Jan 5. pii: 4791732. doi: 10.1093/glycob/cwx101. PubMed 29315387.
Backbone
  Vector backbone: EPB104
  Backbone manufacturer: Eric-Paul Bennett (Addgene plasmid # 68369)
  Backbone size w/o insert (bp): 2376
  Vector type: Mammalian Expression
Growth in bacteria
  Bacterial resistance: Ampicillin, 100 μg/mL
  Growth temperature: 37°C
  Growth strain: DH5alpha
  Copy number: High Copy
Gene/Insert
  Gene/Insert name: PIGV
  gRNA/shRNA sequence: AGTTGGTCCACAAAGCCTGA
  Species: H. sapiens (human)
  Entrez Gene: PIGV (a.k.a. GPI-MT-II, HPMRS1, PIG-V)
  Cloning method: Restriction Enzyme; 5′ cloning site unknown (unknown if destroyed); 3′ cloning site unknown (unknown if destroyed)
  Sequencing primers: 5′ T7NP
Terms and licenses: Academic/Nonprofit Terms; Industry Terms: Not Available to Industry
How to cite: gh249 was a gift from Eric-Paul Bennett (Addgene plasmid # 106856 ; http://n2t.net/addgene:106856 ; RRID:Addgene_106856)
